Addgene plasmid #165076: p23-NES-RfxCas13d-msfGFP-NES-Flag
Purpose: overexpression of RfxCas13d in human cells
Depositing lab: Ling-Ling Chen. Depositing organization: CAS Center for Excellence in Molecular Cell Science. Publication: Screening for functional circular RNAs using the CRISPR-Cas13 system. Li S, Li X, Xue W, Zhang L, Yang LZ, Cao SM, Lei YN, Liu CX, Guo SK, Shan L, Wu M, Tao X, Zhang JL, Gao X, Zhang J, Wei J, Li J, Yang L, Chen LL. Nat Methods. 2021 Jan;18(1):51-59. doi: 10.1038/s41592-020-01011-4. Epub 2020 Dec 7. PubMed 33288960.
Backbone
  Vector backbone: pHAGE
  Vector type: Mammalian Expression
  Selectable markers: Neomycin (select with G418)
Growth in bacteria
  Bacterial resistance: Ampicillin, 100 μg/mL
  Growth temperature: 37°C
  Growth strain: NEB Stable
  Copy number: High Copy
Gene/Insert
  Gene/Insert name: RfxCas13d
  Species: Ruminoccocus flavefaciens XPD3002
  Cloning method: Ligation Independent Cloning
Terms and licenses: Academic/Nonprofit Terms; Industry Terms: Not Available to Industry
Depositor comments: Please note that the fluorophore is sfGFP. Previous versions of SnapGene may label it as mCFP.
How to cite: p23-NES-RfxCas13d-msfGFP-NES-Flag was a gift from Ling-Ling Chen (Addgene plasmid # 165076 ; http://n2t.net/addgene:165076 ; RRID:Addgene_165076)
