[The description below was written by a language model from this plasmid's Addgene catalogue record and pLannotate feature annotations shown in this document.]
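Description:
p23-NES-RfxCas13d-msfGFP-NES-Flag is a 12.2 kb mammalian expression plasmid built on the pHAGE backbone, an HIV-1-derived lentiviral transfer vector, and is intended for overexpression of the RNA-targeting CRISPR effector RfxCas13d (from Ruminococcus flavefaciens XPD3002) in human cells. In bacteria it is maintained through a high-copy ColE1/pUC-type origin and selected with ampicillin via the bla gene. The catalogue lists it simply as mammalian expression, but the feature table shows a full set of lentiviral elements: a truncated 5' LTR, the Ψ packaging signal with adjoining gag fragment, the RRE, cPPT/CTS, and a self-inactivating ΔU3 3' LTR. These would allow the cassette to be packaged into viral particles and integrated when helper functions are supplied in trans.

The payload is driven by the strong constitutive human EF-1α promoter. The annotation tool did not label the roughly 3 kb stretch between the promoter and the GFP sequence, which is where the Cas13d coding sequence named in the record presumably lies. The nuclear export signals implied by the construct name are likewise not annotated. Downstream, Cas13d is followed by mammalian codon-optimized superfolder GFP (the depositor notes that some software mislabels it as mCFP) and a 3xFLAG epitope, giving a fusion that can be tracked by fluorescence and detected by antibody. The NES motifs would be expected to favour cytoplasmic localization. An EMCV IRES then allows translation of NeoR from the same transcript, coupling G418 resistance to Cas13d expression, and a WPRE enhances transcript stability and expression. The plasmid comes from work using Cas13 to screen for functional circular RNAs, where it would supply the effector protein; no guide RNA cassette is annotated.
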