Features (pLannotate 1.2.2; 25 found; start..end, strand, type, name):
      1..1179    +  promoter       EF-1α promoter: strong constitutive promoter for human elongation factor EF-1α
   4135..4851    +  CDS            superfolder GFP: GFP variant that folds robustly even when fused to poorly folded proteins (Pédelacq et al., 2006) mammalian codon-optimized
   4910..4975    +  CDS            3xFLAG: three tandem FLAG® epitope tags, followed by an enterokinase cleavage site
   5087..5549    +  misc_feature   IRES: internal ribosome entry site (IRES) of the encephalomyocarditis virus (EMCV)
   5569..6363    +  CDS            NeoR/KanR: aminoglycoside phosphotransferase from Tn5; aph(3')-II (or nptII); confers resistance to neomycin, kanamycin, and G418 (Geneticin®)
   6382..6970    +  misc_feature   WPRE: woodchuck hepatitis virus posttranscriptional regulatory element
   6978..7043    +  CDS            nef (fragment): NEF_HV1Z2 - Experimental evidence at protein level: Swiss-Prot protein existence level 1. Extracellular Nef protein targets CD4(+) T-lymphocytes for apoptosis by interacting with CXCR4 surface receptors. From Human immunodeficiency virus type 1 group M subtype D (isolate Z2/CDC-Z34) (HIV-1).
   7045..7278    +  LTR            3' LTR (ΔU3): self-inactivating 3' long terminal repeat (LTR) from HIV-1
   7483..7587    +  promoter       AmpR promoter: bla
   7588..8448    +  CDS            AmpR: β-lactamase; bla; confers resistance to ampicillin, carbenicillin, and related antibiotics
   8619..9207    +  rep_origin     ori: high-copy-number ColE1/pMB1/pBR322/pUC origin of replication
   9390..9444    +  CDS            lacI (fragment): lac repressor; lacI; The lac repressor binds to the lac operator to inhibit transcription in E. coli. This inhibition can be relieved by adding lactose or isopropyl-β-D-thiogalactopyranoside (IPTG).
   9450..9543    +  rep_origin     SV40 ori (fragment): SV40 origin of replication
   9568..9605    +  CDS            lacI (fragment): lac repressor; lacI; The lac repressor binds to the lac operator to inhibit transcription in E. coli. This inhibition can be relieved by adding lactose or isopropyl-β-D-thiogalactopyranoside (IPTG).
   9618..9639    +  protein_bind   CAP binding site: CAP binding activates transcription in the presence of cAMP. E. coli catabolite activator protein
   9654..9684    +  promoter       lac promoter: promoter for the E. coli lac operon
   9688..9710    +  protein_bind   lac operator (fragment): The lac repressor binds to the lac operator to inhibit transcription in E. coli. This inhibition can be relieved by adding lactose or isopropyl-β-D-thiogalactopyranoside (IPTG). lac repressor encoded by lacI
   9742..9825    +  polyA_signal   SV40 poly(A) signal (fragment): SV40 polyadenylation signal
   9992..10321   +  CDS            nef (fragment): NEF_HV1BR - Experimental evidence at protein level: Swiss-Prot protein existence level 1. Extracellular Nef protein targets CD4(+) T-lymphocytes for apoptosis by interacting with CXCR4 surface receptors (PubMed:14990729). From Human immunodeficiency virus type 1 group M subtype B (isolate BRU/LAI) (HIV-1).
  10369..10626   +  LTR            5' LTR (truncated): truncated 5' long terminal repeat (LTR) from HIV-1
  10673..10798   +  misc_feature   HIV-1 Ψ: packaging signal of human immunodeficiency virus type 1
  10782..11120   +  CDS            HIV-1 gag (fragment): gag protein from human immunodeficiency virus 1; gag
  11295..11528   +  misc_feature   RRE: The Rev response element (RRE) of HIV-1 allows for Rev-dependent mRNA export from the nucleus to the cytoplasm.
  11905..12005   +  CDS            Rev (fragment): human immunodeficiency virus 1 (HIV-1) Rev protein; rev; enhances nuclear export of unspliced and incompletely spliced viral mRNAs
  12050..12167   +  misc_feature   cPPT/CTS: central polypurine tract and central termination sequence of HIV-1
>Addgene plasmid #165076 | p23-NES-RfxCas13d-msfGFP-NES-Flag | addgene full sequence | sequence record 332231 | Addgene NGS Result
GGCTCCGGTGCCCGTCAGTGGGCAGAGCGCACATCGCCCACAGTCCCCGAGAAGTTGGGGGGAGGGGTCG
GCAATTGAACCGGTGCCTAGAGAAGGTGGCGCGGGGTAAACTGGGAAAGTGATGTCGTGTACTGGCTCCG
CCTTTTTCCCGAGGGTGGGGGAGAACCGTATATAAGTGCAGTAGTCGCCGTGAACGTTCTTTTTCGCAAC
GGGTTTGCCGCCAGAACACAGGTAAGTGCCGTGTGTGGTTCCCGCGGGCCTGGCCTCTTTACGGGTTATG
GCCCTTGCGTGCCTTGAATTACTTCCACCTGGCTGCAGTACGTGATTCTTGATCCCGAGCTTCGGGTTGG
AAGTGGGTGGGAGAGTTCGAGGCCTTGCGCTTAAGGAGCCCCTTCGCCTCGTGCTTGAGTTGAGGCCTGG
CCTGGGCGCTGGGGCCGCCGCGTGCGAATCTGGTGGCACCTTCGCGCCTGTCTCGCTGCTTTCGATAAGT
CTCTAGCCATTTAAAATTTTTGATGACCTGCTGCGACGCTTTTTTTCTGGCAAGATAGTCTTGTAAATGC
GGGCCAAGATCTGCACACTGGTATTTCGGTTTTTGGGGCCGCGGGCGGCGACGGGGCCCGTGCGTCCCAG
CGCACATGTTCGGCGAGGCGGGGCCTGCGAGCGCGGCCACCGAGAATCGGACGGGGGTAGTCTCAAGCTG
GCCGGCCTGCTCTGGTGCCTGGCCTCGCGCCGCCGTGTATCGCCCCGCCCTGGGCGGCAAGGCTGGCCCG
GTCGGCACCAGTTGCGTGAGCGGAAAGATGGCCGCTTCCCGGCCCTGCTGCAGGGAGCTCAAAATGGAGG
ACGCGGCGCTCGGGAGAGCGGGCGGGTGAGTCACCCACACAAAGGAAAAGGGCCTTTCCGTCCTCAGCCG
TCGCTTCATGTGACTCCACGGAGTACCGGGCGCCGTCCAGGCACCTCGATTAGTTCTCGAGCTTTTGGAG
TACGTCGTCTTTAGGTTGGGGGGAGGGGTTTTATGCGATGGAGTTTCCCCACACTGAGTGGGTGGAGACT
GAAGTTAGGCCAGCTTGGCACTTGATGTAATTCTCCTTGGAATTTGCCCTTTTTGAGTTTGGATCTTGGT
TCATTCTCAAGCCTCAGACAGTGGTTCAAAGTTTTTTTCTTCCATTTCAGGTGTCGTGAAGCGGCCATGC
TGTACCCTGAGCGGCTGCGGCGGATCCTGACCGCTAGCATCGAGAAGAAGAAGAGCTTCGCCAAGGGCAT
GGGCGTGAAGAGCACCCTGGTGTCCGGCTCTAAGGTGTACATGACCACATTTGCCGAGGGCTCCGACGCA
CGGCTGGAGAAGATCGTGGAGGGCGATAGCATCAGATCCGTGAACGAGGGAGAGGCCTTCAGCGCCGAGA
TGGCCGACAAGAATGCCGGCTATAAGATCGGCAACGCCAAGTTTTCCCACCCAAAGGGCTATGCCGTGGT
GGCCAACAATCCACTGTACACCGGACCAGTGCAGCAGGACATGCTGGGCCTGAAGGAGACACTGGAGAAG
AGATACTTCGGCGAGAGCGCCGACGGCAATGATAACATCTGCATCCAGGTCATCCACAATATCCTGGATA
TCGAGAAGATCCTGGCCGAGTATATCACCAACGCCGCCTACGCCGTGAACAATATCTCCGGCCTGGACAA
GGATATCATCGGCTTCGGCAAGTTTTCTACCGTGTACACATATGACGAGTTCAAGGACCCCGAGCACCAC
AGGGCCGCCTTTAACAATAACGACAAGCTGATCAATGCCATCAAGGCCCAGTACGACGAGTTCGATAATT
TTCTGGATAACCCCCGGCTGGGCTATTTTGGCCAGGCCTTCTTTTCTAAGGAGGGCAGAAACTATATCAT
CAATTACGGCAACGAGTGTTACGACATCCTGGCCCTGCTGAGCGGACTGAGGCACTGGGTGGTGCACAAT
AACGAGGAGGAGTCTAGGATCAGCCGCACCTGGCTGTATAATCTGGACAAGAATCTGGATAACGAGTACA
TCTCCACACTGAACTACCTGTATGATCGGATCACCAATGAGCTGACAAACAGCTTCTCCAAGAATTCTGC
CGCCAATGTGAACTACATCGCAGAGACCCTGGGCATCAACCCAGCAGAGTTCGCAGAGCAGTACTTCCGG
TTCAGCATCATGAAGGAGCAGAAGAATCTGGGCTTTAACATCACAAAGCTGCGGGAAGTGATGCTGGACA
GAAAGGATATGTCCGAGATCCGGAAGAACCACAAGGTGTTCGATTCTATCAGAACCAAGGTGTATACAAT
GATGGACTTTGTGATCTACCGGTACTATATCGAGGAGGATGCCAAGGTGGCCGCCGCCAATAAGAGCCTG
CCCGACAACGAGAAGTCTCTGAGCGAGAAGGATATCTTCGTGATCAATCTGAGAGGCTCCTTTAACGACG
ATCAGAAGGACGCCCTGTACTATGATGAGGCCAATCGGATCTGGAGAAAGCTGGAGAATATCATGCACAA
CATCAAGGAGTTCAGGGGCAACAAGACCCGCGAGTACAAGAAGAAGGACGCACCAAGGCTGCCTCGCATC
CTGCCTGCAGGAAGGGACGTGAGCGCCTTCAGCAAGCTGATGTATGCCCTGACAATGTTTCTGGACGGCA
AGGAGATCAATGATCTGCTGACCACACTGATCAATAAGTTCGACAACATCCAGTCCTTTCTGAAAGTGAT
GCCTCTGATCGGCGTGAACGCCAAGTTCGTGGAGGAGTACGCCTTCTTTAAGGACAGCGCCAAGATCGCC
GATGAGCTGAGGCTGATCAAGTCCTTTGCCAGGATGGGAGAGCCAATCGCAGACGCAAGGAGAGCCATGT
ACATCGATGCCATCAGAATCCTGGGCACCAATCTGTCTTATGATGAGCTGAAGGCCCTGGCCGACACCTT
CAGCCTGGACGAGAATGGCAACAAGCTGAAGAAGGGCAAGCACGGCATGCGCAATTTCATCATCAATAAC
GTGATCAGCAACAAGAGGTTTCACTATCTGATCAGATACGGCGACCCTGCACACCTGCACGAGATCGCCA
AGAACGAGGCCGTGGTGAAGTTCGTGCTGGGCAGGATCGCCGATATCCAGAAGAAGCAGGGCCAGAATGG
CAAGAACCAGATCGACCGCTACTATGAGACCTGCATCGGCAAGGATAAGGGCAAGTCCGTGTCTGAGAAG
GTGGACGCCCTGACCAAGATCATCACAGGCATGAATTATGACCAGTTCGATAAGAAGCGGAGCGTGATCG
AGGACACCGGAAGGGAGAACGCAGAGAGAGAGAAGTTTAAGAAGATCATCAGCCTGTATCTGACAGTGAT
CTACCACATCCTGAAGAATATCGTGAATATCAACGCCAGATACGTGATCGGCTTCCACTGCGTGGAGCGC
GATGCCCAGCTGTATAAGGAGAAGGGCTACGACATCAACCTGAAGAAGCTGGAGGAGAAGGGCTTTAGCT
CCGTGACCAAGCTGTGCGCAGGAATCGACGAGACAGCACCCGACAAGCGGAAGGATGTGGAGAAGGAGAT
GGCCGAGAGAGCCAAGGAGAGCATCGACTCCCTGGAGTCTGCCAATCCTAAGCTGTACGCCAACTATATC
AAGTACTCCGATGAGAAGAAGGCCGAGGAGTTCACCCGGCAGATCAATAGAGAGAAGGCCAAGACCGCCC
TGAACGCCTACCTGCGGAATACAAAGTGGAACGTGATCATCAGGGAGGACCTGCTGCGCATCGATAATAA
GACCTGTACACTGTTCAGGAACAAGGCCGTGCACCTGGAGGTGGCCCGCTATGTGCACGCCTACATCAAT
GACATCGCCGAGGTGAACTCCTACTTTCAGCTGTACCACTATATCATGCAGCGGATCATCATGAACGAGA
GATATGAGAAGTCTAGCGGCAAGGTGTCTGAGTACTTCGACGCCGTGAATGATGAGAAGAAGTATAACGA
TAGACTGCTGAAGCTGCTGTGCGTGCCTTTCGGCTACTGTATCCCAAGGTTTAAGAATCTGAGCATCGAG
GCCCTGTTCGACAGGAACGAGGCAGCCAAGTTTGATAAGGAGAAGAAGAAGGTGAGCGGCAACTCCAGTC
TAGAGGTGAGCAAGGGCGAGGAGCTGTTCACCGGGGTGGTGCCCATCCTGGTCGAGCTGGACGGCGACGT
AAACGGCCACAAGTTCAGCGTGCGCGGCGAGGGCGAGGGCGATGCCACCAACGGCAAGCTGACCCTGAAG
TTCATCTGCACCACCGGCAAGCTGCCCGTGCCCTGGCCCACCCTCGTGACCACCCTGACCTACGGCGTGC
AGTGCTTCAGCCGCTACCCCGACCACATGAAGCGCCACGACTTCTTCAAGTCCGCCATGCCCGAAGGCTA
CGTCCAGGAGCGCACCATCAGCTTCAAGGACGACGGCACCTACAAGACCCGCGCCGAGGTGAAGTTCGAG
GGCGACACCCTGGTGAACCGCATCGAGCTGAAGGGCATCGACTTCAAGGAGGACGGCAACATCCTGGGGC
ACAAGCTGGAGTACAACTTCAACAGCCACAACGTCTATATCACCGCCGACAAGCAGAAGAACGGCATCAA
GGCCAACTTCAAGATCCGCCACAACGTGGAGGACGGCAGCGTGCAGCTCGCCGACCACTACCAGCAGAAC
ACCCCCATCGGCGACGGCCCCGTGCTGCTGCCCGACAACCACTACCTGAGCACCCAGTCCAAGCTGAGCA
AAGACCCCAACGAGAAGCGCGATCACATGGTCCTGCTGGAGTTCGTGACCGCCGCCGGGATCACTCACGG
CATGGACGAGCTGTACAAGTACCTTCAACTGCCTCCACTTGAAAGACTGACACTGCTAGAGCAACGCGTG
CAGCTAAGCGACTACAAAGACCATGACGGTGATTATAAAGATCATGACATCGATTACAAGGATGACGATG
ACAAGTAAGGATCCCTCCCCCCCCCCTAACGTTACTGGCCGAAGCCGCTTGGAATAAGGCCGGTGTGCGT
TTGTCTATATGTTATTTTCCACCATATTGCCGTCTTTTGGCAATGTGAGGGCCCGGAAACCTGGCCCTGT
CTTCTTGACGAGCATTCCTAGGGGTCTTTCCCCTCTCGCCAAAGGAATGCAAGGTCTGTTGAATGTCGTG
AAGGAAGCAGTTCCTCTGGAAGCTTCTTGAAGACAAACAACGTCTGTAGCGACCCTTTGCAGGCAGCGGA
ACCCCCCACCTGGCGACAGGTGCCTCTGCGGCCAAAAGCCACGTGTATAAGATACACCTGCAAAGGCGGC
ACAACCCCAGTGCCACGTTGTGAGTTGGATAGTTGTGGAAAGAGTCAAATGGCTCTCCTCAAGCGTATTC
AACAAGGGGCTGAAGGATGCCCAGAAGGTACCCCATTGTATGGGATCTGATCTGGGGCCTCGGTGCACAT
GCTTTACATGTGTTTAGTCGAGGTTAAAAAAACGTCTAGGCCCCCCGAACCACGGGGACGTGGTTTTCCT
TTGAAAAACACGATGATAAGGATCCACCGGAGCTTACCATGATTGAACAAGATGGATTGCACGCAGGTTC
TCCGGCCGCTTGGGTGGAGAGGCTATTCGGCTATGACTGGGCACAACAGACAATCGGCTGCTCTGATGCC
GCCGTGTTCCGGCTGTCAGCGCAGGGGCGCCCGGTTCTTTTTGTCAAGACCGACCTGTCCGGTGCCCTGA
ATGAACTGCAAGACGAGGCAGCGCGGCTATCGTGGCTGGCCACGACGGGCGTTCCTTGCGCAGCTGTGCT
CGACGTTGTCACTGAAGCGGGAAGGGACTGGCTGCTATTGGGCGAAGTGCCGGGGCAGGATCTCCTGTCA
TCTCACCTTGCTCCTGCCGAGAAAGTATCCATCATGGCTGATGCAATGCGGCGGCTGCATACGCTTGATC
CGGCTACCTGCCCATTCGACCACCAAGCGAAACATCGCATCGAGCGAGCACGTACTCGGATGGAAGCCGG
TCTTGTCGATCAGGATGATCTGGACGAAGAGCATCAGGGGCTCGCGCCAGCCGAACTGTTCGCCAGGCTC
AAGGCGAGCATGCCCGACGGCGAGGATCTCGTCGTGACCCATGGCGATGCCTGCTTGCCGAATATCATGG
TGGAAAATGGCCGCTTTTCTGGATTCATCGACTGTGGCCGGCTGGGTGTGGCGGACCGCTATCAGGACAT
AGCGTTGGCTACCCGTGATATTGCTGAAGAGCTTGGCGGCGAATGGGCTGACCGCTTCCTCGTGCTTTAC
GGTATCGCCGCTCCCGATTCGCAGCGCATCGCCTTCTATCGCCTTCTTGACGAGTTCTTCTGACGCCCAT
CGATAGATCCTAATCAACCTCTGGATTACAAAATTTGTGAAAGATTGACTGGTATTCTTAACTATGTTGC
TCCTTTTACGCTATGTGGATACGCTGCTTTAATGCCTTTGTATCATGCTATTGCTTCCCGTATGGCTTTC
ATTTTCTCCTCCTTGTATAAATCCTGGTTGCTGTCTCTTTATGAGGAGTTGTGGCCCGTTGTCAGGCAAC
GTGGCGTGGTGTGCACTGTGTTTGCTGACGCAACCCCCACTGGTTGGGGCATTGCCACCACCTGTCAGCT
CCTTTCCGGGACTTTCGCTTTCCCCCTCCCTATTGCCACGGCGGAACTCATCGCCGCCTGCCTTGCCCGC
TGCTGGACAGGGGCTCGGCTGTTGGGCACTGACAATTCCGTGGTGTTGTCGGGGAAATCATCGTCCTTTC
CTTGGCTGCTCGCCTGTGTTGCCACCTGGATTCTGCGCGGGACGTCCTTCTGCTACGTCCCTTCGGCCCT
CAATCCAGCGGACCTTCCTTCCCGCGGCCTGCTGCCGGCTCTGCGGCCTCTTCCGCGTCTTCGCCTTCGC
CCTCAGACGAGTCGGATCTCCCTTTGGGCCGCCTCCCCGCCTGAGATCCTTTAAGACCAATGACTTACAA
GGCAGCTGTAGATCTTAGCCACTTTTTAAAAGAAAAGGGGGGACTGGAAGGGCTAATTCACTCCCAACGA
AGACAAGATCTGCTTTTTGCTTGTACTGGGTCTCTCTGGTTAGACCAGATCTGAGCCTGGGAGCTCTCTG
GCTAACTAGGGAACCCACTGCTTAAGCCTCAATAAAGCTTGCCTTGAGTGCTTCAAGTAGTGTGTGCCCG
TCTGTTGTGTGACTCTGGTAACTAGAGATCCCTCAGACCCTTTTAGTCAGTGTGGAAAATCTCTAGCAGT
AGTAGTTCATGTCATCTTATTATTCAGTATTTATAACTTGCAAAGAAATGAATATCAGAGAGTGAGAGGC
CCGGGTTAATTAAGGAAAGGGCTAGATCATTCTTGAAGACGAAAGGGCCTCGTGATACGCCTATTTTTAT
AGGTTAATGTCATGATAATAATGGTTTCTTAGACGTCAGGTGGCACTTTTCGGGGAAATGTGCGCGGAAC
CCCTATTTGTTTATTTTTCTAAATACATTCAAATATGTATCCGCTCATGAGACAATAACCCTGATAAATG
CTTCAATAATATTGAAAAAGGAAGAGTATGAGTATTCAACATTTCCGTGTCGCCCTTATTCCCTTTTTTG
CGGCATTTTGCCTTCCTGTTTTTGCTCACCCAGAAACGCTGGTGAAAGTAAAAGATGCTGAAGATCAGTT
GGGTGCACGAGTGGGTTACATCGAACTGGATCTCAACAGCGGTAAGATCCTTGAGAGTTTTCGCCCCGAA
GAACGTTTTCCAATGATGAGCACTTTTAAAGTTCTGCTATGTGGCGCGGTATTATCCCGTGTTGACGCCG
GGCAAGAGCAACTCGGTCGCCGCATACACTATTCTCAGAATGACTTGGTTGAGTACTCACCAGTCACAGA
AAAGCATCTTACGGATGGCATGACAGTAAGAGAATTATGCAGTGCTGCCATAACCATGAGTGATAACACT
GCGGCCAACTTACTTCTGACAACGATCGGAGGACCGAAGGAGCTAACCGCTTTTTTGCACAACATGGGGG
ATCATGTAACTCGCCTTGATCGTTGGGAACCGGAGCTGAATGAAGCCATACCAAACGACGAGCGTGACAC
CACGATGCCTGTAGCAATGGCAACAACGTTGCGCAAACTATTAACTGGCGAACTACTTACTCTAGCTTCC
CGGCAACAATTAATAGACTGGATGGAGGCGGATAAAGTTGCAGGACCACTTCTGCGCTCGGCCCTTCCGG
CTGGCTGGTTTATTGCTGATAAATCTGGAGCCGGTGAGCGTGGGTCTCGCGGTATCATTGCAGCACTGGG
GCCAGATGGTAAGCCCTCCCGTATCGTAGTTATCTACACGACGGGGAGTCAGGCAACTATGGATGAACGA
AATAGACAGATCGCTGAGATAGGTGCCTCACTGATTAAGCATTGGTAACTGTCAGACCAAGTTTACTCAT
ATATACTTTAGATTGATTTAAAACTTCATTTTTAATTTAAAAGGATCTAGGTGAAGATCCTTTTTGATAA
TCTCATGACCAAAATCCCTTAACGTGAGTTTTCGTTCCACTGAGCGTCAGACCCCGTAGAAAAGATCAAA
GGATCTTCTTGAGATCCTTTTTTTCTGCGCGTAATCTGCTGCTTGCAAACAAAAAAACCACCGCTACCAG
CGGTGGTTTGTTTGCCGGATCAAGAGCTACCAACTCTTTTTCCGAAGGTAACTGGCTTCAGCAGAGCGCA
GATACCAAATACTGTTCTTCTAGTGTAGCCGTAGTTAGGCCACCACTTCAAGAACTCTGTAGCACCGCCT
ACATACCTCGCTCTGCTAATCCTGTTACCAGTGGCTGCTGCCAGTGGCGATAAGTCGTGTCTTACCGGGT
TGGACTCAAGACGATAGTTACCGGATAAGGCGCAGCGGTCGGGCTGAACGGGGGGTTCGTGCACACAGCC
CAGCTTGGAGCGAACGACCTACACCGAACTGAGATACCTACAGCGTGAGCTATGAGAAAGCGCCACGCTT
CCCGAAGGGAGAAAGGCGGACAGGTATCCGGTAAGCGGCAGGGTCGGAACAGGAGAGCGCACGAGGGAGC
TTCCAGGGGGAAACGCCTGGTATCTTTATAGTCCTGTCGGGTTTCGCCACCTCTGACTTGAGCGTCGATT
TTTGTGATGCTCGTCAGGGGGGCGGAGCCTATGGAAAAACGCCAGCAACGCGGCCTTTTTACGGTTCCTG
GCCTTTTGCTGGCCTTTTGCTCACATGTTCTTTCCTGCGTTATCCCCTGATTCTGTGGATAACCGTATTA
CCGCCTTTGAGTGAGCTGATACCGCTCGCCGCAGCCGAACGACCGAGCGCAGCGAGTCAGTGAGCGAGGA
AGCGGAAGAGCGCCCAATACGCAAACCGCCTCTCCCCGCGCGTTGGCCGATTCATTAATGCAGCAAGCTC
ATGGCTGACTAATTTTTTTTATTTATGCAGAGGCCGAGGCCGCCTCGGCCTCTGAGCTATTCCAGAAGTA
GTGAGGAGGCTTTTTTGGAGGCCTAGGCTTTTGCAAAAAGCTCCCCGTGGCACGACAGGTTTCCCGACTG
GAAAGCGGGCAGTGAGCGCAACGCAATTAATGTGAGTTAGCTCACTCATTAGGCACCCCAGGCTTTACAC
TTTATGCTTCCGGCTCGTATGTTGTGTGGAATTGTGAGCGGATAACAATTTCACACAGGAAACAGCTATG
ACATGATTACGAATTTCACAAATAAAGCATTTTTTTCACTGCATTCTAGTTGTGGTTTGTCCAAACTCAT
CAATGTATCTTATCATGTCTGGATCAACTGGATAACTCAAGCTAACCAAAATCATCCCAAACTTCCCACC
CCATACCCTATTACCACTGCCAATTACCTGTGGTTTCATTTACTCTAAACCTGTGATTCCTCTGAATTAT
TTTCATTTTAAAGAAATTGTATTTGTTAAATATGTACTACAAACTTAGTAGTTGGAAGGGCTAATTCACT
CCCAAAGAAGACAAGATATCCTTGATCTGTGGATCTACCACACACAAGGCTACTTCCCTGATTAGCAGAA
CTACACACCAGGGCCAGGGGTCAGATATCCACTGACCTTTGGATGGTGCTACAAGCTAGTACCAGTTGAG
CCAGATAAGGTAGAAGAGGCCAATAAAGGAGAGAACACCAGCTTGTTACACCCTGTGAGCCTGCATGGGA
TGGATGACCCGGAGAGAGAAGTGTTAGAGTGGAGGTTTGACAGCCGCCTAGCATTTCATCACGTGGCCCG
AGAGCTGCATCCGGAGTACTTCAAGAACTGCTGATATCGAGCTTGCTACAAGGGACTTTCCGCTGGGGAC
TTTCCAGGGAGGCGTGGCCTGGGCGGGACTGGGGAGTGGCGAGCCCTCAGATCCTGCATATAAGCAGCTG
CTTTTTGCCTGTACTGGGTCTCTCTGGTTAGACCAGATCTGAGCCTGGGAGCTCTCTGGCTAACTAGGGA
ACCCACTGCTTAAGCCTCAATAAAGCTTGCCTTGAGTGCTTCAAGTAGTGTGTGCCCGTCTGTTGTGTGA
CTCTGGTAACTAGAGATCCCTCAGACCCTTTTAGTCAGTGTGGAAAATCTCTAGCAGTGGCGCCCGAACA
GGGACTTGAAAGCGAAAGGGAAACCAGAGGAGCTCTCTCGACGCAGGACTCGGCTTGCTGAAGCGCGCAC
GGCAAGAGGCGAGGGGCGGCGACTGGTGAGTACGCCAAAAATTTTGACTAGCGGAGGCTAGAAGGAGAGA
GATGGGTGCGAGAGCGTCAGTATTAAGCGGGGGAGAATTAGATCGCGATGGGAAAAAATTCGGTTAAGGC
CAGGGGGAAAGAAAAAATATAAATTAAAACATATAGTATGGGCAAGCAGGGAGCTAGAACGATTCGCAGT
TAATCCTGGCCTGTTAGAAACATCAGAAGGCTGTAGACAAATACTGGGACAGCTACAACCATCCCTTCAG
ACAGGATCAGAAGAACTTAGATCATTATATAATACAGTAGCAACCCTCTATTGTGTGCATCAAAGGATAG
AGATAAAAGACACCAAGGAAGCTTTAGACAAGATAGAGGAAGAGCAAAACAAAAGTAAGACCACCGCACA
GCAAGCGGCCGGCCGCTGATCTTCAGACCTGGAGGAGGAGATATGAGGGACAATTGGAGAAGTGAATTAT
ATAAATATAAAGTAGTAAAAATTGAACCATTAGGAGTAGCACCCACCAAGGCAAAGAGAAGAGTGGTGCA
GAGAGAAAAAAGAGCAGTGGGAATAGGAGCTTTGTTCCTTGGGTTCTTGGGAGCAGCAGGAAGCACTATG
GGCGCAGCGTCAATGACGCTGACGGTACAGGCCAGACAATTATTGTCTGGTATAGTGCAGCAGCAGAACA
ATTTGCTGAGGGCTATTGAGGCGCAACAGCATCTGTTGCAACTCACAGTCTGGGGCATCAAGCAGCTCCA
GGCAAGAATCCTGGCTGTGGAAAGATACCTAAAGGATCAACAGCTCCTGGGGATTTGGGGTTGCTCTGGA
AAACTCATTTGCACCACTGCTGTGCCTTGGAATGCTAGTTGGAGTAATAAATCTCTGGAACAGATTTGGA
ATCACACGACCTGGATGGAGTGGGACAGAGAAATTAACAATTACACAAGCTTAATACACTCCTTAATTGA
AGAATCGCAAAACCAGCAAGAAAAGAATGAACAAGAATTATTGGAATTAGATAAATGGGCAAGTTTGTGG
AATTGGTTTAACATAACAAATTGGCTGTGGTATATAAAATTATTCATAATGATAGTAGGAGGCTTGGTAG
GTTTAAGAATAGTTTTTGCTGTACTTTCTATAGTGAATAGAGTTAGGCAGGGATATTCACCATTATCGTT
TCAGACCCACCTCCCAACCCCGAGGGGACCCGACAGGCCCGAAGGAATAGAAGAAGAAGGTGGAGAGAGA
GACAGAGACAGATCCATTCGATTAGTGAACGGATCTCGACGGTATCGCCGAATTCACAAATGGCAGTATT
CATCCACAATTTTAAAAGAAAAGGGGGGATTGGGGGGTACAGTGCAGGGGAAAGAATAGTAGACATAATA
GCAACAGACATACAAACTAAAGAATTACAAAAACAAATTACAAAAATTCAAAATTTTCGGGTTTATTACA
GGGACAGCAGAGATCCAGTTTGGACTAGTCGTGA
